Addgene plasmid #98212: UKNP2.4.1
Purpose: Expression of HCV E1E2 genes cloned from patient serum. United Kingdom Nottingham Panel x.xx.xx (genotype.patient number.clone number)
Depositing lab: Jonathan Ball. Depositing organization: University of Nottingham. Publication: A Diverse Panel of Hepatitis C Virus Glycoproteins for Use in Vaccine Research Reveals Extremes of Monoclonal Antibody Neutralization Resistance. Urbanowicz RA, McClure CP, Brown RJ, Tsoleridis T, Persson MA, Krey T, Irving WL, Ball JK, Tarr AW. J Virol. 2015 Dec 23;90(7):3288-301. doi: 10.1128/JVI.02700-15. PubMed 26699643.
Backbone
  Vector backbone: pCR3
  Backbone manufacturer: Invitrogen
  Vector type: Mammalian Expression
Growth in bacteria
  Bacterial resistance: Ampicillin, 100 μg/mL
  Growth temperature: 37°C
  Growth strain: DH5alpha
  Copy number: High Copy
Gene/Insert
  Gene/Insert name: HCV E1E2 (alt name: UKNP2.4.1)
  Species: Hepatitis C virus
  Insert size (bp): 1746
  GenBank ID: KU285213.1
  Cloning method: Unknown
  Sequencing primers: 5′ T7F; 3′ bGHR
Terms and licenses: Academic/Nonprofit Terms; Industry Terms: Not Available to Industry
How to cite: UKNP2.4.1 was a gift from Jonathan Ball (Addgene plasmid # 98212 ; http://n2t.net/addgene:98212 ; RRID:Addgene_98212)
