[The description below was written by a language model from this plasmid's Addgene catalogue record and pLannotate feature annotations shown in this document.]
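Description:
UKNP2.4.1 is a mammalian expression plasmid built on the Invitrogen pCR3 backbone that carries the E1E2 envelope glycoprotein coding region of hepatitis C virus, cloned directly from patient serum. The name follows the United Kingdom Nottingham Panel convention of genotype, patient number and clone number, so this is clone 1 from patient 4 of genotype 2. The insert is recorded as 1746 bp, and both sequence records annotate a matching open reading frame of about 1.74 kb as a fragment of the HCV polyprotein. The automated annotation text attached to that hit describes NS2 protease function, but this simply reflects the reference polyprotein entry. The catalogue identifies the cloned segment as E1E2.

The circular map places the human CMV immediate-early enhancer and promoter just upstream of the insert, with a T7 promoter between them that also serves as a sequencing primer site, and a bovine growth hormone polyadenylation signal downstream. A short match to an HIV-1 LTR at the CMV promoter boundary, like several other small fragment hits, is probably an annotation artefact rather than a functional element. A separate SV40 early promoter drives a NeoR/KanR gene ending in an HSV TK polyadenylation signal, which allows G418 selection in mammalian cells. Propagation in E. coli relies on a high-copy ColE1/pUC-type origin and ampicillin resistance, and an f1 origin is also present. The depositor and sequencing-derived records differ by only a few nucleotides and share the same feature layout.

The plasmid belongs to a diverse panel of patient-derived HCV glycoproteins intended for vaccine research, particularly for assessing sensitivity or resistance to neutralising monoclonal antibodies.
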