Features (pLannotate 1.2.2; 17 found; start..end, strand, type, name):
     13..1752    +  CDS            POLG_HCVGL (fragment): Experimental evidence at protein level: Swiss-Prot protein existence level 1. [Protease NS2]: Cysteine protease required for the proteolytic auto-cleavage between the non-structural proteins NS2 and NS3 (By similarity). The N-terminus of NS3 is required for the function of NS2 protease (active region NS2-3) (By similarity). Promotes the initiation of viral particle assembly by mediating the interaction between structural and non-structural proteins (By similarity). From Hepatitis C virus (isolate Glasgow) (HCV).
   1849..2073    +  polyA_signal   bGH poly(A) signal: bovine growth hormone polyadenylation signal
   2077..2095    +  promoter       SV40 promoter (fragment): SV40 enhancer and early promoter
   2205..2793    -  rep_origin     ori: high-copy-number ColE1/pMB1/pBR322/pUC origin of replication
   3015..3031    +  polyA_signal   bGH poly(A) signal (fragment): bovine growth hormone polyadenylation signal
   3122..3169    -  polyA_signal   HSV TK poly(A) signal: herpes simplex virus thymidine kinase polyadenylation signal (Cole and Stacy, 1985)
   3228..3380    -  CDS            ble (fragment): BLE_KLEPN - Experimental evidence at protein level: Swiss-Prot protein existence level 1. Binding protein with a strong affinity to the bleomycin family of antibiotics. Binds to CL990; an antimitotic-antibiotic compound. From Klebsiella pneumoniae.
   3401..4189    -  CDS            NeoR/KanR: aminoglycoside phosphotransferase confers resistance to neomycin, kanamycin, and G418 (Geneticin®)
   4224..4581    -  promoter       SV40 promoter: SV40 enhancer and early promoter
   4583..4600    -  promoter       AmpR promoter (fragment): bla
   4641..5501    -  CDS            AmpR: β-lactamase; bla; confers resistance to ampicillin, carbenicillin, and related antibiotics
   5502..5606    -  promoter       AmpR promoter: bla
   5633..6061    +  rep_origin     f1 ori (sequence partly withheld): f1 bacteriophage origin of replication; arrow indicates direction of (+) strand synthesis
   6100..6479    +  enhancer       CMV enhancer: human cytomegalovirus immediate early enhancer
   6480..6683    +  promoter       CMV promoter: human cytomegalovirus (CMV) immediate early promoter
   6679..6712    +  LTR            5' LTR (truncated) (fragment): truncated 5' long terminal repeat (LTR) from HIV-1
   6728..6746    +  promoter       T7 promoter: promoter for bacteriophage T7 RNA polymerase
>Addgene plasmid #98212 | UKNP2.4.1 | depositor full sequence | sequence record 180025 | UKNP2.4.1 sequence 6827 bps
GCTCGAGCCATGGGTTGCTCTTTTTCTATCTTCTTACTTGCCCTTCTGTCGTGCCTTACAGTGCCAGCGT
CTGCGGTGGAAGTTAGGAACGTCAGTTCTAGCTACTATGCCACCAATGATTGCTCGAACAGCAGCATCAC
CTGGCAACTCAACAACGCAGTTCTCCACCTTCCTGGATGCGTCCCATGTGAGAATGATAACGGCACCTTG
CACTGCTGGATACAAGTAACACCAAATGTGGCTGTGAAACACCGCGGCGCGCTCACTCATAACCTGCGGA
CGCACGTCGATATGATCGTAATGGCAGCTACGGTCTGTTCGGCCCTGTATGTGGGAGACATGTGCGGGGC
CGTGATGATTGTGTCGCAGGCTCTCATAATATCGCCAGAACGCCACAACTTCACCCAAGAGTGCAACTGT
TCCATCTACCAAGGTCATATCACTGGCCATCGCATGGCATGGGACATGATGCTAAACTGGTCACCAACTC
TTACCATGATCCTTGCTTATGCCGCTCGTGTTCCCGAGCTAGTCCTTGAAGTTGTCTTTGGTGGTCATTG
GGGTGTGGTATTTGGCTTGGCCTATTTCTCCATGCAGGGAGCGTGGGCCAAGGTCATTGCCATCCTCCTT
CTTGTTGCGGGAGTGGACGCAGAGACTCATACCACCGGCTCAGCTGCGGGTCATGCCGCAAGGGGGTTTG
CCAACCTCCTTAGTCCTGGTTCCAAGCAAAAAATAAGTTTGATCAATACCAATGGCAGCTGGCACATAAA
CCGGACCGCCCTTAATTGTAATGACAGCTTGCAGACGGGTTTCCTCGCTTCTTTGTTTTACGTCAACAAC
TTCAACAGCTCTGGCTGCCCCGAGCGCATGTCTTCCTGCCGTGGGCTGGACGATTTCCGCATCGGGTGGG
GAACCCTGGAATACGAGACCAACGTCACCAACGAGGAGGACATGAGGCCGTACTGCTGGCATTACCCTCC
GAAGCCTTGCGGCATTATCTCGGCTAGGACAGTTTGCGGGCCGGTCTACTGTTTCACTCCTAGCCCTGTT
GTTGTGGGTACTACTGACGAGCAGGGCTTGCCCACCTATAGCTGGGGGGAAAATGAGACCGATGTCTTCC
TGTTAAATAGCACAAGACCCCCGCAAGGAGCTTGGTTCGGCTGCACTTGGATGAATGGGACTGGGTTTAC
TAAGACATGCGGTGCACCACCTTGCCGCATTAGGAGGGATTTCAACAGCACCCTCGATCTACTGTGCCCC
ACAGACTGCTTTAGAAAGCACCCGGACACCACCTATCTCAAGTGTGGAGCAGGGCCTTGGTTAACCCCCA
GATGCCTGGTAGACTACCCTTATAGATTGTGGCATTATCCGTGCACCGTAAATTTTACCATCTTTAAGGT
GCGGATGTATGTGGGGGGGGTGGAGCATCGATTGTCAGCAGCATGCAACTTCACGCGCGGGGACCGCTGC
AGATTGGAGGACAGAGATAGGGGTCAGCAGAGCCCACTGCTGCATTCCACCACTGAGTGGGCGGTATTAC
CATGCTCTTTCTCCGACTTACCGGCACTGTCCACTGGTCTATTGCACCTCCATCAAAATATCGTGGACGT
GCAGTATCTCTATGGACTTACTCCGGCTATCACAAAATACATCGTGAAGTGGGAGTGGGTGGTTCTCCTC
TTTTTGCTGTTGGCAGACGCCAGGGTCTGTGCGTGCCTTTGGATGCTCATCATATTGGGCCAAGCCGAAG
CGTAATCTAGAAAGTTTAAGCCGAATTCTGCAGATATCCAGCACAGTGGCGGCCGCTCGAGTCTAGAGGG
CCCGTTTAAACCCGCTGATCAGCCTCGACTGTGCCTTCTAGTTGCCAGCCATCTGTTGTTTGCCCCTCCC
CCGTGCCTTCCTTGACCCTGGAAGGTGCCACTCCCACTGTCCTTTCCTAATAAAATGAGGAAATTGCATC
GCATTGTCTGAGTAGGTGTCATTCTATTCTGGGGGGTGGGGTGGGGCAGGACAGCAAGGGGGAGGATTGG
GAAGACAATAGCAGGCATGCTGGGGATGCGGTGGGCTCTATGGCTTCTGAGGCGGAAAGAACCAGTGGCG
GTAATACGGTTATCCACAGAATCAGGGGATAACGCAGGAAAGAACATGTGAGCAAAAGGCCAGCAAAAGG
CCAGGAACCGTAAAAAGGCCGCGTTGCTGGCGTTTTTCCATAGGCTCCGCCCCCCTGACGAGCATCACAA
AAATCGACGCTCAAGTCAGAGGTGGCGAAACCCGACAGGACTATAAAGATACCAGGCGTTTCCCCCTGGA
AGCTCCCTCGTGCGCTCTCCTGTTCCGACCCTGCCGCTTACCGGATACCTGTCCGCCTTTCTCCCTTCGG
GAAGCGTGGCGCTTTCTCATAGCTCACGCTGTAGGTATCTCAGTTCGGTGTAGGTCGTTCGCTCCAAGCT
GGGCTGTGTGCACGAACCCCCCGTTCAGCCCGACCGCTGCGCCTTATCCGGTAACTATCGTCTTGAGTCC
AACCCGGTAAGACACGACTTATCGCCACTGGCAGCAGCCACTGGTAACAGGATTAGCAGAGCGAGGTATG
TAGGCGGTGCTACAGAGTTCTTGAAGTGGTGGCCTAACTACGGCTACACTAGAAGGACAGTATTTGGTAT
CTGCGCTCTGCTGAAGCCAGTTACCTTCGGAAAAAGAGTTGGTAGCTCTTGATCCGGCAAACAAACCACC
GCTGGTAGCGGTGGTTTTTTTGTTTGCAAGCAGCAGATTACGCGCAGAAAAAAAGGATCTCAAGAAGATC
CTTTGATCTTTTCTACGGGGTCTGACGCTCAGTGGAACGAAAACTCACGTTAAGGGATTTTGGTCATGAG
ATTATCAAAAAGGATCTTCACCTAGATCCTTTTAAATTAAAAATGAAGTTTTAAATCAATCTAAAGTATA
TATGAGTAACCTGAGGCTATGGCAGGGCCTGCCGCCCCGACGTTGGCTGCGAGCCCTGGGCCTTCACCCG
AACTTGGGGGGTGGGGTGGGGAAAAGGAAGAAACGCGGGCGTATTGGCCCCAATGGGGTCTCGGTGGGGT
ATCGACAGAGTGCCAGCCCTGGGACCGAACCCCGCGTTTATGAACAAACGACCCAACACCGTGCGTTTTA
TTCTGTCTTTTTATTGCCGTCATAGCGCGGGTTCCTTCCGGTATTGTCTCCTTCCGTGTTTCAGTTAGCC
TCCCCCTAGGGTGGGCGAAGAACTCCAGCATGAGATCCCCGCGCTGGAGGATCATCCAGCCGGCGTCCCG
GAAAACGATTCCGAAGCCCAACCTTTCATAGAAGGCGGCGGTGGAATCGAAATCTCGTGATGGCAGGTTG
GGCGTCGCTTGGTCGGTCATTTCGAACCCCAGAGTCCCGCTCAGAAGAACTCGTCAAGAAGGCGATAGAA
GGCGATGCGCTGCGAATCGGGAGCGGCGATACCGTAAAGCACGAGGAAGCGGTCAGCCCATTCGCCGCCA
AGCTCTTCAGCAATATCACGGGTAGCCAACGCTATGTCCTGATAGCGGTCCGCCACACCCAGCCGGCCAC
AGTCGATGAATCCAGAAAAGCGGCCATTTTCCACCATGATATTCGGCAAGCAGGCATCGCCATGGGTCAC
GACGAGATCCTCGCCGTCGGGCATGCTCGCCTTGAGCCTGGCGAACAGTTCGGCTGGCGCGAGCCCCTGA
TGCTCTTGATCATCCTGATCGACAAGACCGGCTTCCATCCGAGTACGTGCTCGCTCGATGCGATGTTTCG
CTTGGTGGTCGAATGGGCAGGTAGCCGGATCAAGCGTATGCAGCCGCCGCATTGCATCAGCCATGATGGA
TACTTTCTCGGCAGGAGCAAGGTGAGATGACAGGAGATCCTGCCCCGGCACTTCGCCCAATAGCAGCCAG
TCCCTTCCCGCTTCAGTGACAACGTCGAGCACAGCTGCGCAAGGAACGCCCGTCGTGGCCAGCCACGATA
GCCGCGCTGCCTCGTCTTGCAGTTCATTCAGGGCACCGGACAGGTCGGTCTTGACAAAAAGAACCGGGCG
CCCCTGCGCTGACAGCCGGAACACGGCGGCATCAGAGCAGCCGATTGTCTGTTGTGCCCAGTCATAGCCG
AATAGCCTCTCCACCCAAGCGGCCGGAGAACCTGCGTGCAATCCATCTTGTTCAATCATGCGAAACGATC
CTCATCCTGTCTCTTGATCGATCTTTGCAAAAGCCTAGGCCTCCAAAAAAGCCTCCTCACTACTTCTGGA
ATAGCTCAGAGGCCGAGGCGGCCTCGGCCTCTGCATAAATAAAAAAAATTAGTCAGCCATGGGGCGGAGA
ATGGGCGGAACTGGGCGGAGTTAGGGGCGGGATGGGCGGAGTTAGGGGCGGGACTATGGTTGCTGACTAA
TTGAGATGCATGCTTTGCATACTTCTGCCTGCTGGGGAGCCTGGGGACTTTCCACACCTGGTTGCTGACT
AATTGAGATGCATGCTTTGCATACTTCTGCCTGCTGGGGAGCCTGGGGACTTTCCACACCCTAACTGACA
CACATTCCACAGCTGGTTCTTTCCGCCTCAGGACTCTTCCTTTTTCAATAAATCAATCTAAAGTATATAT
GAGTAAACTTGGTCTGACAGTTACCAATGCTTAATCAGTGAGGCACCTATCTCAGCGATCTGTCTATTTC
GTTCATCCATAGTTGCCTGACTCCCCGTCGTGTAGATAACTACGATACGGGAGGGCTTACCATCTGGCCC
CAGTGCTGCAATGATACCGCGAGACCCACGCTCACCGGCTCCAGATTTATCAGCAATAAACCAGCCAGCC
GGAAGGGCCGAGCGCAGAAGTGGTCCTGCAACTTTATCCGCCTCCATCCAGTCTATTAATTGTTGCCGGG
AAGCTAGAGTAAGTAGTTCGCCAGTTAATAGTTTGCGCAACGTTGTTGCCATTGCTACAGGCATCGTGGT
GTCACGCTCGTCGTTTGGTATGGCTTCATTCAGCTCCGGTTCCCAACGATCAAGGCGAGTTACATGATCC
CCCATGTTGTGCAAAAAAGCGGTTAGCTCCTTCGGTCCTCCGATCGTTGTCAGAAGTAAGTTGGCCGCAG
TGTTATCACTCATGGTTATGGCAGCACTGCATAATTCTCTTACTGTCATGCCATCCGTAAGATGCTTTTC
TGTGACTGGTGAGTACTCAACCAAGTCATTCTGAGAATAGTGTATGCGGCGACCGAGTTGCTCTTGCCCG
GCGTCAATACGGGATAATACCGCGCCACATAGCAGAACTTTAAAAGTGCTCATCATTGGAAAACGTTCTT
CGGGGCGAAAACTCTCAAGGATCTTACCGCTGTTGAGATCCAGTTCGATGTAACCCACTCGTGCACCCAA
CTGATCTTCAGCATCTTTTACTTTCACCAGCGTTTCTGGGTGAGCAAAAACAGGAAGGCAAAATGCCGCA
AAAAAGGGAATAAGGGCGACACGGAAATGTTGAATACTCATACTCTTCCTTTTTCAATATTATTGAAGCA
TTTATCAGGGTTATTGTCTCATGAGCGGATACATATTTGAATGTATTTAGAAAAATAAACAAATAGGGGT
TCCGCGCACATTTCCCCGAAAAGTGCCACCTG
[124 nt withheld, positions 5633-5756]
C
[91 nt withheld, positions 5758-5848]
A
[49 nt withheld, positions 5850-5898]
CCTTTGACGTTGGAGTCCACGTTCTTT
[37 nt withheld, positions 5926-5962]
ACCCTATCTCGGTCTATTCTTTTGATTTATAAGGGATTTTGCCGATTTCGGCCTATTGGTTAAAAAATGA
GCTGATTTAACAAAAATTTAACGCGAATTTTAACAAAATATTAACGCTTACAATTTACGCGCGCGTTGAC
ATTGATTATTGACTAGTTATTAATAGTAATCAATTACGGGGTCATTAGTTCATAGCCCATATATGGAGTT
CCGCGTTACATAACTTACGGTAAATGGCCCGCCTGGCTGACCGCCCAACGACCCCCGCCCATTGACGTCA
ATAATGACGTATGTTCCCATAGTAACGCCAATAGGGACTTTCCATTGACGTCAATGGGTGGACTATTTAC
GGTAAACTGCCCACTTGGCAGTACATCAAGTGTATCATATGCCAAGTACGCCCCCTATTGACGTCAATGA
CGGTAAATGGCCCGCCTGGCATTATGCCCAGTACATGACCTTATGGGACTTTCCTACTTGGCAGTACATC
TACGTATTAGTCATCGCTATTACCATGGTGATGCGGTTTTGGCAGTACATCAATGGGCGTGGATAGCGGT
TTGACTCACGGGGATTTCCAAGTCTCCACCCCATTGACGTCAATGGGAGTTTGTTTTGGCACCAAAATCA
ACGGGACTTTCCAAAATGTCGTAACAACTCCGCCCCATTGACGCAAATGGGCGGTAGGCGTGTACGGTGG
GAGGTCTATATAAGCAGAGCTCTCTGGCTAACTAGAGAACCCACTGCTTACTGGCTTATCGAAATTAATA
CGACTCACTATAGGGAGACCCAAGCTGGCTAGCGTTTAAACTTAAGCTTGGTACCGAGCTCGGATCCACT
AGTCCAGTGTGGTGGAATTCGGCTT
