Features (pLannotate 1.2.2; 17 found; start..end, strand, type, name):
     12..1751    +  CDS            POLG_HCVGL (fragment): Experimental evidence at protein level: Swiss-Prot protein existence level 1. [Protease NS2]: Cysteine protease required for the proteolytic auto-cleavage between the non-structural proteins NS2 and NS3 (By similarity). The N-terminus of NS3 is required for the function of NS2 protease (active region NS2-3) (By similarity). Promotes the initiation of viral particle assembly by mediating the interaction between structural and non-structural proteins (By similarity). From Hepatitis C virus (isolate Glasgow) (HCV).
   1848..2072    +  polyA_signal   bGH poly(A) signal: bovine growth hormone polyadenylation signal
   2076..2094    +  promoter       SV40 promoter (fragment): SV40 enhancer and early promoter
   2204..2792    -  rep_origin     ori: high-copy-number ColE1/pMB1/pBR322/pUC origin of replication
   3014..3030    +  polyA_signal   bGH poly(A) signal (fragment): bovine growth hormone polyadenylation signal
   3121..3168    -  polyA_signal   HSV TK poly(A) signal: herpes simplex virus thymidine kinase polyadenylation signal (Cole and Stacy, 1985)
   3227..3379    -  CDS            ble (fragment): BLE_KLEPN - Experimental evidence at protein level: Swiss-Prot protein existence level 1. Binding protein with a strong affinity to the bleomycin family of antibiotics. Binds to CL990; an antimitotic-antibiotic compound. From Klebsiella pneumoniae.
   3400..4194    -  CDS            NeoR/KanR: aminoglycoside phosphotransferase from Tn5; aph(3')-II (or nptII); confers resistance to neomycin, kanamycin, and G418 (Geneticin®)
   4229..4586    -  promoter       SV40 promoter: SV40 enhancer and early promoter
   4588..4605    -  promoter       AmpR promoter (fragment): bla
   4646..5506    -  CDS            AmpR: β-lactamase; bla; confers resistance to ampicillin, carbenicillin, and related antibiotics
   5507..5611    -  promoter       AmpR promoter: bla
   5638..6066    +  rep_origin     f1 ori (sequence partly withheld): f1 bacteriophage origin of replication; arrow indicates direction of (+) strand synthesis
   6105..6484    +  enhancer       CMV enhancer: human cytomegalovirus immediate early enhancer
   6485..6688    +  promoter       CMV promoter: human cytomegalovirus (CMV) immediate early promoter
   6684..6717    +  LTR            5' LTR (truncated) (fragment): truncated 5' long terminal repeat (LTR) from HIV-1
   6733..6751    +  promoter       T7 promoter: promoter for bacteriophage T7 RNA polymerase
>Addgene plasmid #98212 | UKNP2.4.1 | addgene full sequence | sequence record 189978 | Addgene NGS Result
CTCGAGCCATGGGTTGCTCTTTTTCTATCTTCTTACTTGCCCTTCTGTCGTGCCTTACAGTGCCAGCGTC
TGCGGTGGAAGTTAGGAACGTCAGTTCTAGCTACTATGCCACCAATGATTGCTCGAACAGCAGCATCACC
TGGCAACTCAACAACGCAGTTCTCCACCTTCCTGGATGCGTCCCATGTGAGAATGATAACGGCACCTTGC
ACTGCTGGATACAAGTAACACCAAATGTGGCTGTGAAACACCGCGGCGCGCTCACTCATAACCTGCGGAC
GCACGTCGATATGATCGTAATGGCAGCTACGGTCTGTTCGGCCCTGTATGTGGGAGACATGTGCGGGGCC
GTGATGATTGTGTCGCAGGCTCTCATAATATCGCCAGAACGCCACAACTTCACCCAAGAGTGCAACTGTT
CCATCTACCAAGGTCATATCACTGGCCATCGCATGGCATGGGACATGATGCTAAACTGGTCACCAACTCT
TACCATGATCCTTGCTTATGCCGCTCGTGTTCCCGAGCTAGTCCTTGAAGTTGTCTTTGGTGGTCATTGG
GGTGTGGTATTTGGCTTGGCCTATTTCTCCATGCAGGGAGCGTGGGCCAAGGTCATTGCCATCCTCCTTC
TTGTTGCGGGAGTGGACGCAGAGACTCATACCACCGGCTCAGCTGCGGGTCATGCCGCAAGGGGGTTTGC
CAACCTCCTTAGTCCTGGTTCCAAGCAAAAAATAAGTTTGATCAATACCAATGGCAGCTGGCACATAAAC
CGGACCGCCCTTAATTGTAATGACAGCTTGCAGACGGGTTTCCTCGCTTCTTTGTTTTACGTCAACAACT
TCAACAGCTCTGGCTGCCCCGAGCGCATGTCTTCCTGCCGTGGGCTGGACGATTTCCGCATCGGGTGGGG
AACCCTGGAATACGAGACCAACGTCACCAACGAGGAGGACATGAGGCCGTACTGCTGGCATTACCCTCCG
AAGCCTTGCGGCATTATCTCGGCTAGGACAGTTTGCGGGCCGGTCTACTGTTTCACTCCTAGCCCTGTTG
TTGTGGGTACTACTGACGAGCAGGGCTTGCCCACCTATAGCTGGGGGGAAAATGAGACCGATGTCTTCCT
GTTAAATAGCACAAGACCCCCGCAAGGAGCTTGGTTCGGCTGCACTTGGATGAATGGGACTGGGTTTACT
AAGACATGCGGTGCACCACCTTGCCGCATTAGGAGGGATTTCAACAGCACCCTCGATCTACTGTGCCCCA
CAGACTGCTTTAGAAAGCACCCGGACACCACCTATCTCAAGTGTGGAGCAGGGCCTTGGTTAACCCCCAG
ATGCCTGGTAGACTACCCTTATAGATTGTGGCATTATCCGTGCACCGTAAATTTTACCATCTTTAAGGTG
CGGATGTATGTGGGGGGGGTGGAGCATCGATTGTCAGCAGCATGCAACTTCACGCGCGGGGACCGCTGCA
GATTGGAGGACAGAGATAGGGGTCAGCAGAGCCCACTGCTGCATTCCACCACTGAGTGGGCGGTATTACC
ATGCTCTTTCTCCGACTTACCGGCACTGTCCACTGGTCTATTGCACCTCCATCAAAATATCGTGGACGTG
CAGTATCTCTATGGACTTACTCCGGCTATCACAAAATACATCGTGAAGTGGGAGTGGGTGGTTCTCCTCT
TTTTGCTGTTGGCAGACGCCAGGGTCTGTGCGTGCCTTTGGATGCTCATCATATTGGGCCAAGCCGAAGC
GTAATCTAGAAAGTTTAAGCCGAATTCTGCAGATATCCAGCACAGTGGCGGCCGCTCGAGTCTAGAGGGC
CCGTTTAAACCCGCTGATCAGCCTCGACTGTGCCTTCTAGTTGCCAGCCATCTGTTGTTTGCCCCTCCCC
CGTGCCTTCCTTGACCCTGGAAGGTGCCACTCCCACTGTCCTTTCCTAATAAAATGAGGAAATTGCATCG
CATTGTCTGAGTAGGTGTCATTCTATTCTGGGGGGTGGGGTGGGGCAGGACAGCAAGGGGGAGGATTGGG
AAGACAATAGCAGGCATGCTGGGGATGCGGTGGGCTCTATGGCTTCTGAGGCGGAAAGAACCAGTGGCGG
TAATACGGTTATCCACAGAATCAGGGGATAACGCAGGAAAGAACATGTGAGCAAAAGGCCAGCAAAAGGC
CAGGAACCGTAAAAAGGCCGCGTTGCTGGCGTTTTTCCATAGGCTCCGCCCCCCTGACGAGCATCACAAA
AATCGACGCTCAAGTCAGAGGTGGCGAAACCCGACAGGACTATAAAGATACCAGGCGTTTCCCCCTGGAA
GCTCCCTCGTGCGCTCTCCTGTTCCGACCCTGCCGCTTACCGGATACCTGTCCGCCTTTCTCCCTTCGGG
AAGCGTGGCGCTTTCTCATAGCTCACGCTGTAGGTATCTCAGTTCGGTGTAGGTCGTTCGCTCCAAGCTG
GGCTGTGTGCACGAACCCCCCGTTCAGCCCGACCGCTGCGCCTTATCCGGTAACTATCGTCTTGAGTCCA
ACCCGGTAAGACACGACTTATCGCCACTGGCAGCAGCCACTGGTAACAGGATTAGCAGAGCGAGGTATGT
AGGCGGTGCTACAGAGTTCTTGAAGTGGTGGCCTAACTACGGCTACACTAGAAGAACAGTATTTGGTATC
TGCGCTCTGCTGAAGCCAGTTACCTTCGGAAAAAGAGTTGGTAGCTCTTGATCCGGCAAACAAACCACCG
CTGGTAGCGGTGGTTTTTTTGTTTGCAAGCAGCAGATTACGCGCAGAAAAAAAGGATCTCAAGAAGATCC
TTTGATCTTTTCTACGGGGTCTGACGCTCAGTGGAACGAAAACTCACGTTAAGGGATTTTGGTCATGAGA
TTATCAAAAAGGATCTTCACCTAGATCCTTTTAAATTAAAAATGAAGTTTTAAATCAATCTAAAGTATAT
ATGAGTAACCTGAGGCTATGGCAGGGCCTGCCGCCCCGACGTTGGCTGCGAGCCCTGGGCCTTCACCCGA
ACTTGGGGGGTGGGGTGGGGAAAAGGAAGAAACGCGGGCGTATTGGCCCCAATGGGGTCTCGGTGGGGTA
TCGACAGAGTGCCAGCCCTGGGACCGAACCCCGCGTTTATGAACAAACGACCCAACACCGTGCGTTTTAT
TCTGTCTTTTTATTGCCGTCATAGCGCGGGTTCCTTCCGGTATTGTCTCCTTCCGTGTTTCAGTTAGCCT
CCCCCTAGGGTGGGCGAAGAACTCCAGCATGAGATCCCCGCGCTGGAGGATCATCCAGCCGGCGTCCCGG
AAAACGATTCCGAAGCCCAACCTTTCATAGAAGGCGGCGGTGGAATCGAAATCTCGTGATGGCAGGTTGG
GCGTCGCTTGGTCGGTCATTTCGAACCCCAGAGTCCCGCTCAGAAGAACTCGTCAAGAAGGCGATAGAAG
GCGATGCGCTGCGAATCGGGAGCGGCGATACCGTAAAGCACGAGGAAGCGGTCAGCCCATTCGCCGCCAA
GCTCTTCAGCAATATCACGGGTAGCCAACGCTATGTCCTGATAGCGGTCCGCCACACCCAGCCGGCCACA
GTCGATGAATCCAGAAAAGCGGCCATTTTCCACCATGATATTCGGCAAGCAGGCATCGCCATGGGTCACG
ACGAGATCCTCGCCGTCGGGCATGCTCGCCTTGAGCCTGGCGAACAGTTCGGCTGGCGCGAGCCCCTGAT
GCTCTTCGTCCAGATCATCCTGATCGACAAGACCGGCTTCCATCCGAGTACGTGCTCGCTCGATGCGATG
TTTCGCTTGGTGGTCGAATGGGCAGGTAGCCGGATCAAGCGTATGCAGCCGCCGCATTGCATCAGCCATG
ATGGATACTTTCTCGGCAGGAGCAAGGTGAGATGACAGGAGATCCTGCCCCGGCACTTCGCCCAATAGCA
GCCAGTCCCTTCCCGCTTCAGTGACAACGTCGAGCACAGCTGCGCAAGGAACGCCCGTCGTGGCCAGCCA
CGATAGCCGCGCTGCCTCGTCTTGCAGTTCATTCAGGGCACCGGACAGGTCGGTCTTGACAAAAAGAACC
GGGCGCCCCTGCGCTGACAGCCGGAACACGGCGGCATCAGAGCAGCCGATTGTCTGTTGTGCCCAGTCAT
AGCCGAATAGCCTCTCCACCCAAGCGGCCGGAGAACCTGCGTGCAATCCATCTTGTTCAATCATGCGAAA
CGATCCTCATCCTGTCTCTTGATCGATCTTTGCAAAAGCCTAGGCCTCCAAAAAAGCCTCCTCACTACTT
CTGGAATAGCTCAGAGGCCGAGGCGGCCTCGGCCTCTGCATAAATAAAAAAAATTAGTCAGCCATGGGGC
GGAGAATGGGCGGAACTGGGCGGAGTTAGGGGCGGGATGGGCGGAGTTAGGGGCGGGACTATGGTTGCTG
ACTAATTGAGATGCATGCTTTGCATACTTCTGCCTGCTGGGGAGCCTGGGGACTTTCCACACCTGGTTGC
TGACTAATTGAGATGCATGCTTTGCATACTTCTGCCTGCTGGGGAGCCTGGGGACTTTCCACACCCTAAC
TGACACACATTCCACAGCTGGTTCTTTCCGCCTCAGGACTCTTCCTTTTTCAATAAATCAATCTAAAGTA
TATATGAGTAAACTTGGTCTGACAGTTACCAATGCTTAATCAGTGAGGCACCTATCTCAGCGATCTGTCT
ATTTCGTTCATCCATAGTTGCCTGACTCCCCGTCGTGTAGATAACTACGATACGGGAGGGCTTACCATCT
GGCCCCAGTGCTGCAATGATACCGCGAGACCCACGCTCACCGGCTCCAGATTTATCAGCAATAAACCAGC
CAGCCGGAAGGGCCGAGCGCAGAAGTGGTCCTGCAACTTTATCCGCCTCCATCCAGTCTATTAATTGTTG
CCGGGAAGCTAGAGTAAGTAGTTCGCCAGTTAATAGTTTGCGCAACGTTGTTGCCATTGCTACAGGCATC
GTGGTGTCACGCTCGTCGTTTGGTATGGCTTCATTCAGCTCCGGTTCCCAACGATCAAGGCGAGTTACAT
GATCCCCCATGTTGTGCAAAAAAGCGGTTAGCTCCTTCGGTCCTCCGATCGTTGTCAGAAGTAAGTTGGC
CGCAGTGTTATCACTCATGGTTATGGCAGCACTGCATAATTCTCTTACTGTCATGCCATCCGTAAGATGC
TTTTCTGTGACTGGTGAGTACTCAACCAAGTCATTCTGAGAATAGTGTATGCGGCGACCGAGTTGCTCTT
GCCCGGCGTCAATACGGGATAATACCGCGCCACATAGCAGAACTTTAAAAGTGCTCATCATTGGAAAACG
TTCTTCGGGGCGAAAACTCTCAAGGATCTTACCGCTGTTGAGATCCAGTTCGATGTAACCCACTCGTGCA
CCCAACTGATCTTCAGCATCTTTTACTTTCACCAGCGTTTCTGGGTGAGCAAAAACAGGAAGGCAAAATG
CCGCAAAAAAGGGAATAAGGGCGACACGGAAATGTTGAATACTCATACTCTTCCTTTTTCAATATTATTG
AAGCATTTATCAGGGTTATTGTCTCATGAGCGGATACATATTTGAATGTATTTAGAAAAATAAACAAATA
GGGGTTCCGCGCACATTTCCCCGAAAAGTGCCACCTG
[124 nt withheld, positions 5638-5761]
C
[91 nt withheld, positions 5763-5853]
A
[49 nt withheld, positions 5855-5903]
CCTTTGACGTTGGAGTCCACGTTCTTT
[37 nt withheld, positions 5931-5967]
ACCCTATCTCGGTCTATTCTTTTGATTTATAAGGGATTTTGCCGATTTCGGCCTATTGGTTAAAAAATGA
GCTGATTTAACAAAAATTTAACGCGAATTTTAACAAAATATTAACGCTTACAATTTACGCGCGCGTTGAC
ATTGATTATTGACTAGTTATTAATAGTAATCAATTACGGGGTCATTAGTTCATAGCCCATATATGGAGTT
CCGCGTTACATAACTTACGGTAAATGGCCCGCCTGGCTGACCGCCCAACGACCCCCGCCCATTGACGTCA
ATAATGACGTATGTTCCCATAGTAACGCCAATAGGGACTTTCCATTGACGTCAATGGGTGGAGTATTTAC
GGTAAACTGCCCACTTGGCAGTACATCAAGTGTATCATATGCCAAGTACGCCCCCTATTGACGTCAATGA
CGGTAAATGGCCCGCCTGGCATTATGCCCAGTACATGACCTTATGGGACTTTCCTACTTGGCAGTACATC
TACGTATTAGTCATCGCTATTACCATGGTGATGCGGTTTTGGCAGTACATCAATGGGCGTGGATAGCGGT
TTGACTCACGGGGATTTCCAAGTCTCCACCCCATTGACGTCAATGGGAGTTTGTTTTGGCACCAAAATCA
ACGGGACTTTCCAAAATGTCGTAACAACTCCGCCCCATTGACGCAAATGGGCGGTAGGCGTGTACGGTGG
GAGGTCTATATAAGCAGAGCTCTCTGGCTAACTAGAGAACCCACTGCTTACTGGCTTATCGAAATTAATA
CGACTCACTATAGGGAGACCCAAGCTGGCTAGCGTTTAAACTTAAGCTTGGTACCGAGCTCGGATCCACT
AGTCCAGTGTGGTGGAATTCGGCTTG
